>Addgene plasmid #174845 | pLV-H1-SX | addgene full sequence | sequence record 344688 | Addgene NGS Result
ATTCTGAGAATAGTGTATGCGGCGACCGAGTTGCTCTTGCCCGGCGTCAATACGGGATAATACCGCGCCA
CATAGCAGAACTTTAAAAGTGCTCATCATTGGAAAACGTTCTTCGGGGCGAAAACTCTCAAGGATCTTAC
CGCTGTTGAGATCCAGTTCGATGTAACCCACTCGTGCACCCAACTGATCTTCAGCATCTTTTACTTTCAC
CAGCGTTTCTGGGTGAGCAAAAACAGGAAGGCAAAATGCCGCAAAAAAGGGAATAAGGGCGACACGGAAA
TGTTGAATACTCATACTCTTCCTTTTTCAATATTATTGAAGCATTTATCAGGGTTATTGTCTCATGAGCG
GATACATATTTGAATGTATTTAGAAAAATAAACAAATAGGGGTTCCGCGCACATTTCCCCGAAAAGTGCC
ACCTGACGTCGAGTTAGTCAGCAACCATAGTCCCGCCCCTAACTCCGCCCATCCCGCCCCTAACTCCGCC
CAGTTCCGCCCATTCTCCGCCCCATGGCTGACTAATTTTTTTTATTTATGCAGAGGCCGAGGCCGCCTCG
GCCTCTGAGCTATTCCAGAAGTAGTGAGGAGGCTTTTTTGGAGGCCTAGGCTTTTGCAAAAAGCTTCGTC
GACGGATCGGGAGATCAACTTGTTTATTGCAGCTTATAATGGTTACAAATAAAGCAATAGCATCACAAAT
TTCACAAATAAAGCATTTTTTTCACTGCATTCTAGTTGTGGTTTGTCCAAACTCATCAATGTATCTTATC
ATGTCTGGATCAACTGGATAACTCAAGCTAACCAAAATCATCCCAAACTTCCCACCCCATACCCTATTAC
CACTGCCAATTACCTGTGGTTTCATTTACTCTAAACCTGTGATTCCTCTGAATTATTTTCATTTTAAAGA
AATTGTATTTGTTAAATATGTACTACAAACTTAGTAGTTGGAAGGGCTAATTCACTCCCAAAGAAGACAA
GATATCCTTGATCTGTGGATCTACCACACACAAGGCTACTTCCCTGATTAGCAGAACTACACACCAGGGC
CAGGGGTCAGATATCCACTGACCTTTGGATGGTGCTACAAGCTAGTACCAGTTGAGCCAGATAAGGTAGA
AGAGGCCAATAAAGGAGAGAACACCAGCTTGTTACACCCTGTGAGCCTGCATGGGATGGATGACCCGGAG
AGAGAAGTGTTAGAGTGGAGGTTTGACAGCCGCCTAGCATTTCATCACGTGGCCCGAGAGCTGCATCCGG
AGTACTTCAAGAACTGCTGATATCGAGCTTGCTACAAGGGACTTTCCGCTGGGGACTTTCCAGGGAGGCG
TGGCCTGGGCGGGACTGGGGAGTGGCGAGCCCTCAGATCCTGCATATAAGCAGCTGCTTTTTGCCTGTAC
TGGGTCTCTCTGGTTAGACCAGATCTGAGCCTGGGAGCTCTCTGGCTAACTAGGGAACCCACTGCTTAAG
CCTCAATAAAGCTTGCCTTGAGTGCTTCAAGTAGTGTGTGCCCGTCTGTTGTGTGACTCTGGTAACTAGA
GATCCCTCAGACCCTTTTAGTCAGTGTGGAAAATCTCTAGCAGTGGCGCCCGAACAGGGACTTGAAAGCG
AAAGGGAAACCAGAGGAGCTCTCTCGACGCAGGACTCGGCTTGCTGAAGCGCGCACGGCAAGAGGCGAGG
GGCGGCGACTGGTGAGTACGCCAAAAATTTTGACTAGCGGAGGCTAGAAGGAGAGAGATGGGTGCGAGAG
CGTCAGTATTAAGCGGGGGAGAATTAGATCGCGATGGGAAAAAATTCGGTTAAGGCCAGGGGGAAAGAAA
AAATATAAATTAAAACATATAGTATGGGCAAGCAGGGAGCTAGAACGATTCGCAGTTAATCCTGGCCTGT
TAGAAACATCAGAAGGCTGTAGACAAATACTGGGACAGCTACAACCATCCCTTCAGACAGGATCAGAAGA
ACTTAGATCATTATATAATACAGTAGCAACCCTCTATTGTGTGCATCAAAGGATAGAGATAAAAGACACC
AAGGAAGCTTTAGACAAGATAGAGGAAGAGCAAAACAAAAGTAAGACCACCGCACAGCAAGCGGCCGGCC
GCTGATCTTCAGACCTGGAGGAGGAGATATGAGGGACAATTGGAGAAGTGAATTATATAAATATAAAGTA
GTAAAAATTGAACCATTAGGAGTAGCACCCACCAAGGCAAAGAGAAGAGTGGTGCAGAGAGAAAAAAGAG
CAGTGGGAATAGGAGCTTTGTTCCTTGGGTTCTTGGGAGCAGCAGGAAGCACTATGGGCGCAGCGTCAAT
GACGCTGACGGTACAGGCCAGACAATTATTGTCTGGTATAGTGCAGCAGCAGAACAATTTGCTGAGGGCT
ATTGAGGCGCAACAGCATCTGTTGCAACTCACAGTCTGGGGCATCAAGCAGCTCCAGGCAAGAATCCTGG
CTGTGGAAAGATACCTAAAGGATCAACAGCTCCTGGGGATTTGGGGTTGCTCTGGAAAACTCATTTGCAC
CACTGCTGTGCCTTGGAATGCTAGTTGGAGTAATAAATCTCTGGAACAGATTTGGAATCACACGACCTGG
ATGGAGTGGGACAGAGAAATTAACAATTACACAAGCTTAATACACTCCTTAATTGAAGAATCGCAAAACC
AGCAAGAAAAGAATGAACAAGAATTATTGGAATTAGATAAATGGGCAAGTTTGTGGAATTGGTTTAACAT
AACAAATTGGCTGTGGTATATAAAATTATTCATAATGATAGTAGGAGGCTTGGTAGGTTTAAGAATAGTT
TTTGCTGTACTTTCTATAGTGAATAGAGTTAGGCAGGGATATTCACCATTATCGTTTCAGACCCACCTCC
CAACCCCGAGGGGACCCGACAGGCCCGAAGGAATAGAAGAAGAAGGTGGAGAGAGAGACAGAGACAGATC
CATTCGATTAGTGAACGGATCGGCACTGCGTGCGCCAATTCTGCAGACAAATGGCAGTATTCATCCACAA
TTTTAAAAGAAAAGGGGGGATTGGGGGGTACAGTGCAGGGGAAAGAATAGTAGACATAATAGCAACAGAC
ATACAAACTAAAGAATTACAAAAACAAATTACAAAAATTCAAAATTTTCGGGTTTATTACAGGGACAGCA
GAGATCCAGTTTGGTTAGTACTAGTAATATTTGCATGTCGCTATGTGTTCTGGGAAATCACCATAAACGT
GAAATGTCTTTGGATTTGGGAATCTTATAAGTTCTGTATGAGACCACATCGATTCTTTTTTTCTAGACGT
ATTACCGCCATGCATTAGTTATTAATAGTAATCAATTACGGGGTCATTAGTTCATAGCCCATATATGGAG
TTCCGCGTTACATAACTTACGGTAAATGGCCCGCCTGGCTGACCGCCCAACGACCCCCGCCCATTGACGT
CAATAATGACGTATGTTCCCATAGTAACGCCAATAGGGACTTTCCATTGACGTCAATGGGTGGAGTATTT
ACGGTAAACTGCCCACTTGGCAGTACATCAAGTGTATCATATGCCAAGTACGCCCCCTATTGACGTCAAT
GACGGTAAATGGCCCGCCTGGCATTATGCCCAGTACATGACCTTATGGGACTTTCCTACTTGGCAGTACA
TCTACGTATTAGTCATCGCTATTACCATGGTGATGCGGTTTTGGCAGTACATCAATGGGCGTGGATAGCG
GTTTGACTCACGGGGATTTCCAAGTCTCCACCCCATTGACGTCAATGGGAGTTTGTTTTGGCACCAAAAT
CAACGGGACTTTCCAAAATGTCGTAACAACTCCGCCCCATTGACGCAAATGGGCGGTAGGCGTGTACGGT
GGGAGGTCTATATAAGCAGAGCTCGTTTAGTGAACCGTCAGATCGCCTGGAGACGCCATCCAGCGCTGTT
TTGACCTCCATAGAAGACACCGGGACCGATCCAGCCTCCGCGGCCGGGAACGGTGCATTGGAACGCGGAT
TCCCCGTGTACAAGTAGCGGCCGAATGAGGCTTCAGTACTTTACAGAATCGTTGCCTGCACATCTTGGAA
ACACTTGCTGGGATTACTTCTTCAGGTTAACCCAACAGAATTCTCTTCTGAAGAAAATATATTTCTTTTT
ATTCATAGCTCTTCTCGAGGTAACCGGATCCAACCAGTTGTGTTTTAATGTATATTAATGTTACTAATGT
GTTTTATTTAAATTGAGTCACGCGTCTGGAACAATCAACCTCTGGATTACAAAATTTGTGAAAGATTGAC
TGGTATTCTTAACTATGTTGCTCCTTTTACGCTATGTGGATACGCTGCTTTAATGCCTTTGTATCATGCT
ATTGCTTCCCGTATGGCTTTCATTTTCTCCTCCTTGTATAAATCCTGGTTGCTGTCTCTTTATGAGGAGT
TGTGGCCCGTTGTCAGGCAACGTGGCGTGGTGTGCACTGTGTTTGCTGACGCAACCCCCACTGGTTGGGG
CATTGCCACCACCTGTCAGCTCCTTTCCGGGACTTTCGCTTTCCCCCTCCCTATTGCCACGGCGGAACTC
ATCGCCGCCTGCCTTGCCCGCTGCTGGACAGGGGCTCGGCTGTTGGGCACTGACAATTCCGTGGTGTTGT
CGGGGAAGCTGACGTCCTTTCCATGGCTGCTCGCCTGTGTTGCCACCTGGATTCTGCGCGGGACGTCCTT
CTGCTACGTCCCTTCGGCCCTCAATCCAGCGGACCTTCCTTCCCGCGGCCTGCTGCCGGCTCTGCGGCCT
CTTCCGCGTCTTCGCCTTCGCCCTCAGACGAGTCGGATCTCCCTTTGGGCCGCCTCCCCGCCTGGAATTA
ATTCTGCAGTCGAGACCTAGAAAAACATGGAGCAATCACAAGTAGCAATACAGCAGCTACCAATGCTGAT
TGTGCCTGGCTAGAAGCACAAGAGGAGGAGGAGGTGGGTTTTCCAGTCACACCTCAGGTACCTTTAAGAC
CAATGACTTACAAGGCAGCTGTAGATCTTAGCCACTTTTTAAAAGAAAAGAGGGGACTGGAAGGGCTAAT
TCACTCCCAACGAAGACAAGATCTGCTTTTTGCTTGTACTGGGTCTCTCTGGTTAGACCAGATCTGAGCC
TGGGAGCTCTCTGGCTAACTAGGGAACCCACTGCTTAAGCCTCAATAAAGCTTGCCTTGAGTGCTTCAAG
TAGTGTGTGCCCGTCTGTTGTGTGACTCTGGTAACTAGAGATCCCTCAGACCCTTTTAGTCAGTGTGGAA
AATCTCTAGCAGTAGTAGTTCATGTCATCTTATTATTCAGTATTTATAACTTGCAAAGAAATGAATATCA
GAGAGTGAGAGGCCTTGACATTGTTTAAACCCGCTGATCAGCCTCGACTGTGCCTTCTAGTTGCCAGCCA
TCTGTTGTTTGCCCCTCCCCCGTGCCTTCCTTGACCCTGGAAGGTGCCACTCCCACTGTCCTTTCCTAAT
AAAATGAGGAAATTGCATCGCATTGTCTGAGTAGGTGTCATTCTATTCTGGGGGGTGGGGTGGGGCAGGA
CAGCAAGGGGGAGGATTGGGAAGACAATAGCAGGGTATCAGCTCACTCAAAGGCGGTAATACGGTTATCC
ACAGAATCAGGGGATAACGCAGGAAAGAACATGTGAGCAAAAGGCCAGCAAAAGGCCAGGAACCGTAAAA
AGGCCGCGTTGCTGGCGTTTTTCCATAGGCTCCGCCCCCCTGACGAGCATCACAAAAATCGACGCTCAAG
TCAGAGGTGGCGAAACCCGACAGGACTATAAAGATACCAGGCGTTTCCCCCTGGAAGCTCCCTCGTGCGC
TCTCCTGTTCCGACCCTGCCGCTTACCGGATACCTGTCCGCCTTTCTCCCTTCGGGAAGCGTGGCGCTTT
CTCATAGCTCACGCTGTAGGTATCTCAGTTCGGTGTAGGTCGTTCGCTCCAAGCTGGGCTGTGTGCACGA
ACCCCCCGTTCAGCCCGACCGCTGCGCCTTATCCGGTAACTATCGTCTTGAGTCCAACCCGGTAAGACAC
GACTTATCGCCACTGGCAGCAGCCACTGGTAACAGGATTAGCAGAGCGAGGTATGTAGGCGGTGCTACAG
AGTTCTTGAAGTGGTGGCCTAACTACGGCTACACTAGAAGAACAGTATTTGGTATCTGCGCTCTGCTGAA
GCCAGTTACCTTCGGAAAAAGAGTTGGTAGCTCTTGATCCGGCAAACAAACCACCGCTGGTAGCGGTGGT
TTTTTTGTTTGCAAGCAGCAGATTACGCGCAGAAAAAAAGGATCTCAAGAAGATCCTTTGATCTTTTCTA
CGGGGTCTGACGCTCAGTGGAACGAAAACTCACGTTAAGGGATTTTGGTCATGAGATTATCAAAAAGGAT
CTTCACCTAGATCCTTTTAAATTAAAAATGAAGTTTTAAATCAATCTAAAGTATATATGAGTAAACTTGG
TCTGACAGTTACCAATGCTTAATCAGTGAGGCACCTATCTCAGCGATCTGTCTATTTCGTTCATCCATAG
TTGCCTGACTCCCCGTCGTGTAGATAACTACGATACGGGAGGGCTTACCATCTGGCCCCAGTGCTGCAAT
GATACCGCGAGACCCACGCTCACCGGCTCCAGATTTATCAGCAATAAACCAGCCAGCCGGAAGGGCCGAG
CGCAGAAGTGGTCCTGCAACTTTATCCGCCTCCATCCAGTCTATTAATTGTTGCCGGGAAGCTAGAGTAA
GTAGTTCGCCAGTTAATAGTTTGCGCAACGTTGTTGCCATTGCTACAGGCATCGTGGTGTCACGCTCGTC
GTTTGGTATGGCTTCATTCAGCTCCGGTTCCCAACGATCAAGGCGAGTTACATGATCCCCCATGTTGTGC
AAAAAAGCGGTTAGCTCCTTCGGTCCTCCGATCGTTGTCAGAAGTAAGTTGGCCGCAGTGTTATCACTCA
TGGTTATGGCAGCACTGCATAATTCTCTTACTGTCATGCCATCCGTAAGATGCTTTTCTGTGACTGGTGA
GTACTCAACCAAGTC
Features (pLannotate 1.2.2; 21 found; start..end, strand, type, name):
    295..399     -  promoter       AmpR promoter: bla
    471..606     +  rep_origin     SV40 ori: SV40 origin of replication
    647..781     +  polyA_signal   SV40 poly(A) signal: SV40 polyadenylation signal
    948..1277    +  CDS            nef (fragment): NEF_HV1BR - Experimental evidence at protein level: Swiss-Prot protein existence level 1. Extracellular Nef protein targets CD4(+) T-lymphocytes for apoptosis by interacting with CXCR4 surface receptors (PubMed:14990729). From Human immunodeficiency virus type 1 group M subtype B (isolate BRU/LAI) (HIV-1).
   1325..1582    +  LTR            5' LTR (truncated): truncated 5' long terminal repeat (LTR) from HIV-1
   1629..1754    +  misc_feature   HIV-1 Ψ: packaging signal of human immunodeficiency virus type 1
   1738..2076    +  CDS            HIV-1 gag (fragment): gag protein from human immunodeficiency virus 1; gag
   2251..2484    +  misc_feature   RRE: The Rev response element (RRE) of HIV-1 allows for Rev-dependent mRNA export from the nucleus to the cytoplasm.
   2861..2961    +  CDS            Rev (fragment): human immunodeficiency virus 1 (HIV-1) Rev protein; rev; enhances nuclear export of unspliced and incompletely spliced viral mRNAs
   3011..3128    +  misc_feature   cPPT/CTS: central polypurine tract and central termination sequence of HIV-1
   3177..3267    +  promoter       H1 promoter: human H1 RNA promoter
   3366..3669    +  enhancer       CMV enhancer: human cytomegalovirus immediate early enhancer
   3670..3873    +  promoter       CMV promoter: human cytomegalovirus (CMV) immediate early promoter
   3914..3997    +  CDS            UL126 (fragment): UL126_HCMVA - Protein predicted: Swiss-Prot protein existence level 4. From Human cytomegalovirus (strain AD169) (HHV-5) (Human herpesvirus 5).
   4013..4100    +  ncRNA          5' miR-30a (fragment): sequence upstream of the 71-nt precursor of the human miR-30a microRNA (Zeng et al., 2002) miRNA
   4233..4821    +  misc_feature   WPRE: woodchuck hepatitis virus posttranscriptional regulatory element
   4838..5026    +  CDS            nef (fragment): NEF_HV1Z2 - Experimental evidence at protein level: Swiss-Prot protein existence level 1. Extracellular Nef protein targets CD4(+) T-lymphocytes for apoptosis by interacting with CXCR4 surface receptors. From Human immunodeficiency virus type 1 group M subtype D (isolate Z2/CDC-Z34) (HIV-1).
   5028..5261    +  LTR            3' LTR (ΔU3): self-inactivating 3' long terminal repeat (LTR) from HIV-1
   5368..5479    +  polyA_signal   bGH poly(A) signal: bovine growth hormone polyadenylation signal
   5690..6278    -  rep_origin     ori: high-copy-number ColE1/pMB1/pBR322/pUC origin of replication
   6449..294     -  CDS            AmpR (across the origin): β-lactamase; bla; confers resistance to ampicillin, carbenicillin, and related antibiotics
