[The description below was written by a language model from this plasmid's Addgene catalogue record and pLannotate feature annotations shown in this document.]
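Description:
pLV-H1-SX is a 7,015 bp empty lentiviral RNAi backbone, derived from pGIPZ, intended for cloning shRNA and/or miRNA cassettes for expression in mammalian cells. In bacteria it is maintained through a high-copy ColE1/pUC-type origin and selected with ampicillin via the β-lactamase gene and its bla promoter. An SV40 origin and SV40 polyadenylation signal also lie in the plasmid backbone outside the viral region.

The transfer cassette carries the usual HIV-1-derived elements: a truncated 5' LTR, the Ψ packaging signal running into a gag fragment, the Rev response element for Rev-dependent nuclear export of the genomic RNA, and the cPPT/CTS that aids nuclear import of the reverse-transcribed genome. It ends in a ΔU3 self-inactivating 3' LTR, which removes viral promoter activity after integration, followed by a bGH poly(A) signal. The short nef, Rev and UL126 "fragments" in the annotation are most likely residual viral or CMV-flanking sequence picked up by automated matching, not functional coding regions.

Between the cPPT and the 3' LTR there are two separate expression positions. A human H1 promoter, a Pol III promoter suited to driving short hairpin RNAs, is followed by a CMV enhancer/promoter (Pol II) leading into a fragment of the 5' miR-30a flanking sequence, the context used for miR-30-based shRNAmir or miRNA expression, with a WPRE downstream to enhance transcript stability and expression. This layout fits the stated purpose of expressing an shRNA, a miRNA, or both from one vector. No mammalian selection marker or fluorescent reporter is annotated, and the record does not state the cloning sites or the meaning of "SX".
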