Addgene plasmid #174845: pLV-H1-SX
Purpose: (Empty Backbone) empty vector for cloning shRNA and/or miRNA
Depositing lab: Helen Morrison. Depositing organization: Leibniz Institute on Aging - Fritz Lipmann Institute (FLI).
Backbone
  Vector backbone: pLV-H1-SX
  Backbone manufacturer: Modified from pGIPZ
  Backbone size (bp): 7015
  Vector type: Mammalian Expression, Lentiviral, RNAi
Growth in bacteria
  Bacterial resistance: Ampicillin, 100 μg/mL
  Growth temperature: 37°C
  Growth strain: NEB Stable
  Copy number: High Copy
Terms and licenses: Academic/Nonprofit Terms; Industry Terms: Not Available to Industry
How to cite: pLV-H1-SX was a gift from Helen Morrison (Addgene plasmid # 174845 ; http://n2t.net/addgene:174845 ; RRID:Addgene_174845)
